Addgene plasmid #130515: pTK_BsmBI_LacZ_Citrine_Nanotag_5
Purpose: Enhancer cloning nanotag reporter vector
Depositing lab: Tatjana Sauka-Spengler. Depositing organization: University of Oxford. Publication: Reconstruction of the Global Neural Crest Gene Regulatory Network In Vivo. Williams RM, Candido-Ferreira I, Repapi E, Gavriouchkina D, Senanayake U, Ling ITC, Telenius J, Taylor S, Hughes J, Sauka-Spengler T. Dev Cell. 2019 Oct 21;51(2):255-276.e7. doi: 10.1016/j.devcel.2019.10.003. PubMed 31639368.
Backbone
  Vector backbone: pTK_BsmBI
  Backbone size w/o insert (bp): 4670
  Vector type: Enhancer cloning nanotag reporter vector
Growth in bacteria
  Bacterial resistance: Ampicillin, 100 μg/mL
  Growth temperature: 37°C
  Growth strain: DH5alpha
  Copy number: Low Copy
Gene/Insert
  Gene/Insert name: LacZ
  Insert size (bp): 276
  Promoter: thymidine kinase minimal promoter
  Cloning method: Restriction Enzyme; 5′ cloning site Unknown (unknown if destroyed)
  Sequencing primers: 5′ pTK forward CTAGCAAAATAGGCTGTCCC; 3′ pTK reverse ATATTTCTTCCGGGGACACC
Terms and licenses: Academic/Nonprofit Terms; Industry Terms: Not Available to Industry
How to cite: pTK_BsmBI_LacZ_Citrine_Nanotag_5 was a gift from Tatjana Sauka-Spengler (Addgene plasmid # 130515 ; http://n2t.net/addgene:130515 ; RRID:Addgene_130515)
