[The description below was written by a language model from this plasmid's Addgene catalogue record and pLannotate feature annotations shown in this document.]
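Description:
pTK_BsmBI_LacZ_Citrine_Nanotag_5 is a 4,946 bp enhancer-testing reporter plasmid built on the pTK_BsmBI backbone. It is propagated in E. coli under ampicillin selection (AmpR with its bla promoter) and carries a ColE1/pUC-type origin plus an f1 phage origin. The catalogue lists it as low copy, although the annotated origin is of the type usually described as high copy. The two sequence records (depositor and repository NGS) are the same length and show the same 21 features, differing only in the numbering start point.

The reporter unit consists of the minimal HSV thymidine kinase promoter, a chimeric β-globin/immunoglobulin intron, the yellow fluorescent protein Citrine, and an SV40 polyadenylation signal. Immediately upstream of the TK promoter sits a small bacterial lacZα cassette (lac promoter, operator and CAP site, with T7/T3 promoters and a pBluescript MCS remnant), which corresponds to the 276 bp "LacZ" insert. The name suggests that this cassette is a stuffer flanked by BsmBI sites, to be replaced by a candidate enhancer, with loss of lacZα presumably allowing blue/white screening. However, the record does not annotate the BsmBI sites and lists the cloning site as unknown. A synthetic poly(A) signal and an RNA polymerase II pause site lie upstream of the cloning region, an arrangement that normally blocks read-through transcription from the backbone so that Citrine expression reflects the inserted enhancer acting on the weak TK promoter.

The "Nanotag_5" element is not annotated. It is presumably a unique sequence tag in the transcript that distinguishes this vector from sibling constructs in multiplexed assays, possibly within the unannotated stretch between Citrine and the poly(A) signal. The vector comes from work on reconstructing the neural crest gene regulatory network in vivo.
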