Features (pLannotate 1.2.2; 21 found; start..end, strand, type, name):
      1..49      +  polyA_signal   poly(A) signal: synthetic polyadenylation signal
     63..154     +  misc_feature   pause site: RNA polymerase II transcriptional pause signal from the human α2 globin gene
    192..210     -  rep_origin     f1 ori (fragment): f1 bacteriophage origin of replication; arrow indicates direction of (+) strand synthesis
    215..370     -  CDS            lacZα (fragment): LacZα fragment of β-galactosidase; lacZ fragment
    378..396     +  promoter       T7 promoter: promoter for bacteriophage T7 RNA polymerase
    405..428     -  misc_feature   MCS (fragment): pBluescript multiple cloning site
    444..462     -  promoter       T3 promoter: promoter for bacteriophage T3 RNA polymerase
    507..523     -  protein_bind   lac operator: The lac repressor binds to the lac operator to inhibit transcription in E. coli. This inhibition can be relieved by adding lactose or isopropyl-β-D-thiogalactopyranoside (IPTG). lac repressor encoded by lacI
    531..561     -  promoter       lac promoter: promoter for the E. coli lac operon
    576..597     -  protein_bind   CAP binding site: CAP binding activates transcription in the presence of cAMP. E. coli catabolite activator protein
    765..910     +  promoter       HSV TK promoter: herpes simplex virus thymidine kinase promoter
    988..1120    +  intron         chimeric intron: chimera between introns from human β-globin and immunoglobulin heavy chain genes
   1180..1896    +  CDS            Citrine: Citrine is a basic (constitutively fluorescent) yellow fluorescent protein published in 2001, derived from Aequorea victoria. It has moderate acid sensitivity.
   2070..2191    -  polyA_signal   SV40 poly(A) signal: SV40 polyadenylation signal
   2214..2282    -  CDS            large T antigen (fragment): large T antigen from SV40 (simian virus 40)
   2298..2430    +  CDS            TcR (fragment): tetracycline efflux protein; tet; confers resistance to tetracycline
   2610..3198    -  rep_origin     ori: high-copy-number ColE1/pMB1/pBR322/pUC origin of replication
   3369..4229    -  CDS            AmpR: β-lactamase; bla; confers resistance to ampicillin, carbenicillin, and related antibiotics
   4230..4334    -  promoter       AmpR promoter: bla
   4361..4789    +  rep_origin     f1 ori (sequence partly withheld): f1 bacteriophage origin of replication; arrow indicates direction of (+) strand synthesis
   4821..4888    -  CDS            lacZα (fragment): LacZα fragment of β-galactosidase; lacZ fragment
>Addgene plasmid #130515 | pTK_BsmBI_LacZ_Citrine_Nanotag_5 | depositor full sequence | sequence record 249892 | pTK_BsmBI_LacZ_Citrine_Nanotag_5 sequence 4946 bps
AATAAAATATCTTTATTTTCATTACATCTGTGTGTTGGTTTTTTGTGTGAATCGATAGTACTAACATACG
CTCTCCATCAAAACAAAACGAAACAAAACAAACTAGCAAAATAGGCTGTCCCCAGTGCAAGTGCAGGTGC
CAGAACATTTCTCTATCGATAGGTACCGAGCTCGAGTTGCCAGGGAGACGGGCGCCGCTACAGGGCGCGT
CCCATTCGCCATTCAGGCTGCGCAACTGTTGGGAAGGGCGATCGGTGCGGGCCTCTTCGCTATTACGCCA
GCTGGCGAAAGGGGGATGTGCTGCAAGGCGATTAAGTTGGGTAACGCCAGGGTTTTCCCAGTCACGACGT
TGTAAAACGACGGCCAGTGAGCGCGCGTAATACGACTCACTATAGGGCGAATTGGGTACCGGGCCCCCCC
TCGAGGTCCTCCAGCTTTTGTTCCCTTTAGTGAGGGTTAATTGCGCGCTTGGCGTAATCATGGTCATAGC
TGTTTCCTGTGTGAAATTGTTATCCGCTCACAATTCCACACAACATACGAGCCGGAAGCATAAAGTGTAA
AGCCTGGGGTGCCTAATGAGTGAGCTAACTCACATTAATTGCGTTGCGCTCACTGCCCGCTTTCCACCGG
TCGTCTCCTGTTGGCTAGCCCGGGCTCGAGATCTGCGATCTAAGTAAGCTTGCTGCTTCATCCCCGTGGC
CCGTTGCTCGCGTTTGCTGGCGGTGTCCCCGGAAGAAATATATTTGCATGTCTTTAGTTCTATGATGACA
CAAACCCCGCCCAGCGTCTTGTCATTGGCGAATTCGAACACGCAGATGCAGTCGGGGCGGCGCGGTCCCA
GGTCCACTTCGCATATTAAGGTGACGCGTGTGGCCTCGAACACCGAGCGACCCTGCAGCGACCCGCTTAA
CAGCGTCAACAGCGTGCCGCAGATCCCAAGCTTGCGGCCGCTTAAGCTGCAGAAGTTGGTCGTGAGGCAC
TGGGCAGGTAAGTATCAAGGTTACAAGACAGGTTTAAGGAGACCAATAGAAACTGGGCTTGTCGAGACAG
AGAAGACTCTTGCGTTTCTGATAGGCACCTATTGGTCTTACTGACATCCACTTTGCCTTTCTCTCCACAG
GTGTCCACTCCCAGGTTCAATACAGCTCTTAAGCGGCCGCAAGCTAGCTTGCCGCCACCATGGTGAGCAA
GGGCGAGGAGCTGTTCACCGGGGTGGTGCCCATCCTGGTCGAGCTGGACGGCGACGTAAACGGCCACAAG
TTCAGCGTGTCCGGCGAGGGCGAGGGCGATGCCACCTACGGCAAGCTGACCCTGAAGTTCATCTGCACCA
CCGGCAAGCTGCCCGTGCCCTGGCCCACCCTCGTGACCACCTTCGGCTACGGCCTGATGTGCTTCGCCCG
CTACCCCGACCACATGAAGCAGCACGACTTCTTCAAGTCCGCCATGCCCGAAGGCTACGTCCAGGAGCGC
ACCATCTTCTTCAAGGACGACGGCAACTACAAGACCCGCGCCGAGGTGAAGTTCGAGGGCGACACCCTGG
TGAACCGCATCGAGCTGAAGGGCATCGACTTCAAGGAGGACGGCAACATCCTGGGGCACAAGCTGGAGTA
CAACTACAACAGCCACAACGTCTATATCATGGCCGACAAGCAGAAGAACGGCATCAAGGTGAACTTCAAG
ATCCGCCACAACATCGAGGACGGCAGCGTGCAGCTCGCCGACCACTACCAGCAGAACACCCCCATCGGCG
ACGGCCCCGTGCTGCTGCCCGACAACCACTACCTGAGCTACCAGTCCGCCCTGAGCAAAGACCCCAACGA
GAAGCGCGATCACATGGTCCTGCTGGAGTTCGTGACCGCCGCCGGGATCACTCTCGGCATGGACGAGCTG
TACAAGTGAGCCTCTAGACTCCCTCAGCGGCGCGCCGTTGCGTTCCAAACGTCGTGGAGCTCCCTGTCAA
GACACGAACCGCTAACGCCACCTTAGTCCGTGAAGCATGATACGCGACATACCCCAGGAGATCTCACGTG
TCTAGAGTCGGGGCGGCCGGCCGCTTCGAGCAGACATGATAAGATACATTGATGAGTTTGGACAAACCAC
AACTAGAATGCAGTGAAAAAAATGCTTTATTTGTGAAATTTGTGATGCTATTGCTTTATTTGTAACCATT
ATAAGCTGCAATAAACAAGTTAACAACAACAATTGCATTCATTTTATGTTTCAGGTTCAGGGGGAGGTGT
GGGAGGTTTTTTAAAGCAAGTAAAACCTCTACAAATGTGGTAAAATCGATAAGGATCCGTCGACCGATGC
CCTTGAGAGCCTTCAACCCAGTCAGCTCCTTCCGGTGGGCGCGGGGCATGACTATCGTCGCCGCACTTAT
GACTGTCTTCTTTATCATGCAACTCGTAGGACAGGTGCCGGCAGCGCTCTTCCGCTTCCTCGCTCACTGA
CTCGCTGCGCTCGGTCGTTCGGCTGCGGCGAGCGGTATCAGCTCACTCAAAGGCGGTAATACGGTTATCC
ACAGAATCAGGGGATAACGCAGGAAAGAACATGTGAGCAAAAGGCCAGCAAAAGGCCAGGAACCGTAAAA
AGGCCGCGTTGCTGGCGTTTTTCCATAGGCTCCGCCCCCCTGACGAGCATCACAAAAATCGACGCTCAAG
TCAGAGGTGGCGAAACCCGACAGGACTATAAAGATACCAGGCGTTTCCCCCTGGAAGCTCCCTCGTGCGC
TCTCCTGTTCCGACCCTGCCGCTTACCGGATACCTGTCCGCCTTTCTCCCTTCGGGAAGCGTGGCGCTTT
CTCAATGCTCACGCTGTAGGTATCTCAGTTCGGTGTAGGTCGTTCGCTCCAAGCTGGGCTGTGTGCACGA
ACCCCCCGTTCAGCCCGACCGCTGCGCCTTATCCGGTAACTATCGTCTTGAGTCCAACCCGGTAAGACAC
GACTTATCGCCACTGGCAGCAGCCACTGGTAACAGGATTAGCAGAGCGAGGTATGTAGGCGGTGCTACAG
AGTTCTTGAAGTGGTGGCCTAACTACGGCTACACTAGAAGGACAGTATTTGGTATCTGCGCTCTGCTGAA
GCCAGTTACCTTCGGAAAAAGAGTTGGTAGCTCTTGATCCGGCAAACAAACCACCGCTGGTAGCGGTGGT
TTTTTTGTTTGCAAGCAGCAGATTACGCGCAGAAAAAAAGGATCTCAAGAAGATCCTTTGATCTTTTCTA
CGGGGTCTGACGCTCAGTGGAACGAAAACTCACGTTAAGGGATTTTGGTCATGAGATTATCAAAAAGGAT
CTTCACCTAGATCCTTTTAAATTAAAAATGAAGTTTTAAATCAATCTAAAGTATATATGAGTAAACTTGG
TCTGACAGTTACCAATGCTTAATCAGTGAGGCACCTATCTCAGCGATCTGTCTATTTCGTTCATCCATAG
TTGCCTGACTCCCCGTCGTGTAGATAACTACGATACGGGAGGGCTTACCATCTGGCCCCAGTGCTGCAAT
GATACCGCGAGACCCACGCTCACCGGCTCCAGATTTATCAGCAATAAACCAGCCAGCCGGAAGGGCCGAG
CGCAGAAGTGGTCCTGCAACTTTATCCGCCTCCATCCAGTCTATTAATTGTTGCCGGGAAGCTAGAGTAA
GTAGTTCGCCAGTTAATAGTTTGCGCAACGTTGTTGCCATTGCTACAGGCATCGTGGTGTCACGCTCGTC
GTTTGGTATGGCTTCATTCAGCTCCGGTTCCCAACGATCAAGGCGAGTTACATGATCCCCCATGTTGTGC
AAAAAAGCGGTTAGCTCCTTCGGTCCTCCGATCGTTGTCAGAAGTAAGTTGGCCGCAGTGTTATCACTCA
TGGTTATGGCAGCACTGCATAATTCTCTTACTGTCATGCCATCCGTAAGATGCTTTTCTGTGACTGGTGA
GTACTCAACCAAGTCATTCTGAGAATAGTGTATGCGGCGACCGAGTTGCTCTTGCCCGGCGTCAATACGG
GATAATACCGCGCCACATAGCAGAACTTTAAAAGTGCTCATCATTGGAAAACGTTCTTCGGGGCGAAAAC
TCTCAAGGATCTTACCGCTGTTGAGATCCAGTTCGATGTAACCCACTCGTGCACCCAACTGATCTTCAGC
ATCTTTTACTTTCACCAGCGTTTCTGGGTGAGCAAAAACAGGAAGGCAAAATGCCGCAAAAAAGGGAATA
AGGGCGACACGGAAATGTTGAATACTCATACTCTTCCTTTTTCAATATTATTGAAGCATTTATCAGGGTT
ATTGTCTCATGAGCGGATACATATTTGAATGTATTTAGAAAAATAAACAAATAGGGGTTCCGCGCACATT
TCCCCGAAAAGTGCCACCTG
[124 nt withheld, positions 4361-4484]
C
[91 nt withheld, positions 4486-4576]
A
[49 nt withheld, positions 4578-4626]
CCTTTGACGTTGGAGTCCACGTTCTTT
[37 nt withheld, positions 4654-4690]
ACCCTATCTCGGTCTATTCTTTTGATTTATAAGGGATTTTGCCGATTTCGGCCTATTGGTTAAAAAATGA
GCTGATTTAACAAAAATTTAACGCGAATTTTAACAAAATATTAACGCTTACAATTTGCCATTCGCCATTC
AGGCTGCGCAACTGTTGGGAAGGGCGATCGGTGCGGGCCTCTTCGCTATTACGCCAGCCCAAGCTACCAT
GATAAGTAAGTAATATTAAGGTACGGGAGGTACTTGGAGCGGCCGC
