Features (pLannotate 1.2.2; 21 found; start..end, strand, type, name):
     15..36      -  protein_bind   CAP binding site: CAP binding activates transcription in the presence of cAMP. E. coli catabolite activator protein
    204..349     +  promoter       HSV TK promoter: herpes simplex virus thymidine kinase promoter
    427..559     +  intron         chimeric intron: chimera between introns from human β-globin and immunoglobulin heavy chain genes
    619..1335    +  CDS            Citrine: Citrine is a basic (constitutively fluorescent) yellow fluorescent protein published in 2001, derived from Aequorea victoria. It has moderate acid sensitivity.
   1509..1630    -  polyA_signal   SV40 poly(A) signal: SV40 polyadenylation signal
   1653..1721    -  CDS            large T antigen (fragment): large T antigen from SV40 (simian virus 40)
   1737..1869    +  CDS            TcR (fragment): tetracycline efflux protein; tet; confers resistance to tetracycline
   2049..2637    -  rep_origin     ori: high-copy-number ColE1/pMB1/pBR322/pUC origin of replication
   2808..3668    -  CDS            AmpR: β-lactamase; bla; confers resistance to ampicillin, carbenicillin, and related antibiotics
   3669..3773    -  promoter       AmpR promoter: bla
   3800..4228    +  rep_origin     f1 ori (sequence partly withheld): f1 bacteriophage origin of replication; arrow indicates direction of (+) strand synthesis
   4260..4327    -  CDS            lacZα (fragment): LacZα fragment of β-galactosidase; lacZ fragment
   4386..4434    +  polyA_signal   poly(A) signal: synthetic polyadenylation signal
   4448..4539    +  misc_feature   pause site: RNA polymerase II transcriptional pause signal from the human α2 globin gene
   4577..4595    -  rep_origin     f1 ori (fragment): f1 bacteriophage origin of replication; arrow indicates direction of (+) strand synthesis
   4600..4755    -  CDS            lacZα (fragment): LacZα fragment of β-galactosidase; lacZ fragment
   4763..4781    +  promoter       T7 promoter: promoter for bacteriophage T7 RNA polymerase
   4790..4813    -  misc_feature   MCS (fragment): pBluescript multiple cloning site
   4829..4847    -  promoter       T3 promoter: promoter for bacteriophage T3 RNA polymerase
   4892..4908    -  protein_bind   lac operator: The lac repressor binds to the lac operator to inhibit transcription in E. coli. This inhibition can be relieved by adding lactose or isopropyl-β-D-thiogalactopyranoside (IPTG). lac repressor encoded by lacI
   4916..4946    -  promoter       lac promoter: promoter for the E. coli lac operon
>Addgene plasmid #130515 | pTK_BsmBI_LacZ_Citrine_Nanotag_5 | addgene full sequence | sequence record 258389 | Addgene NGS Result
GCCTGGGGTGCCTAATGAGTGAGCTAACTCACATTAATTGCGTTGCGCTCACTGCCCGCTTTCCACCGGT
CGTCTCCTGTTGGCTAGCCCGGGCTCGAGATCTGCGATCTAAGTAAGCTTGCTGCTTCATCCCCGTGGCC
CGTTGCTCGCGTTTGCTGGCGGTGTCCCCGGAAGAAATATATTTGCATGTCTTTAGTTCTATGATGACAC
AAACCCCGCCCAGCGTCTTGTCATTGGCGAATTCGAACACGCAGATGCAGTCGGGGCGGCGCGGTCCCAG
GTCCACTTCGCATATTAAGGTGACGCGTGTGGCCTCGAACACCGAGCGACCCTGCAGCGACCCGCTTAAC
AGCGTCAACAGCGTGCCGCAGATCCCAAGCTTGCGGCCGCTTAAGCTGCAGAAGTTGGTCGTGAGGCACT
GGGCAGGTAAGTATCAAGGTTACAAGACAGGTTTAAGGAGACCAATAGAAACTGGGCTTGTCGAGACAGA
GAAGACTCTTGCGTTTCTGATAGGCACCTATTGGTCTTACTGACATCCACTTTGCCTTTCTCTCCACAGG
TGTCCACTCCCAGGTTCAATACAGCTCTTAAGCGGCCGCAAGCTAGCTTGCCGCCACCATGGTGAGCAAG
GGCGAGGAGCTGTTCACCGGGGTGGTGCCCATCCTGGTCGAGCTGGACGGCGACGTAAACGGCCACAAGT
TCAGCGTGTCCGGCGAGGGCGAGGGCGATGCCACCTACGGCAAGCTGACCCTGAAGTTCATCTGCACCAC
CGGCAAGCTGCCCGTGCCCTGGCCCACCCTCGTGACCACCTTCGGCTACGGCCTGATGTGCTTCGCCCGC
TACCCCGACCACATGAAGCAGCACGACTTCTTCAAGTCCGCCATGCCCGAAGGCTACGTCCAGGAGCGCA
CCATCTTCTTCAAGGACGACGGCAACTACAAGACCCGCGCCGAGGTGAAGTTCGAGGGCGACACCCTGGT
GAACCGCATCGAGCTGAAGGGCATCGACTTCAAGGAGGACGGCAACATCCTGGGGCACAAGCTGGAGTAC
AACTACAACAGCCACAACGTCTATATCATGGCCGACAAGCAGAAGAACGGCATCAAGGTGAACTTCAAGA
TCCGCCACAACATCGAGGACGGCAGCGTGCAGCTCGCCGACCACTACCAGCAGAACACCCCCATCGGCGA
CGGCCCCGTGCTGCTGCCCGACAACCACTACCTGAGCTACCAGTCCGCCCTGAGCAAAGACCCCAACGAG
AAGCGCGATCACATGGTCCTGCTGGAGTTCGTGACCGCCGCCGGGATCACTCTCGGCATGGACGAGCTGT
ACAAGTGAGCCTCTAGACTCCCTCAGCGGCGCGCCGTTGCGTTCCAAACGTCGTGGAGCTCCCTGTCAAG
ACACGAACCGCTAACGCCACCTTAGTCCGTGAAGCATGATACGCGACATACCCCAGGAGATCTCACGTGT
CTAGAGTCGGGGCGGCCGGCCGCTTCGAGCAGACATGATAAGATACATTGATGAGTTTGGACAAACCACA
ACTAGAATGCAGTGAAAAAAATGCTTTATTTGTGAAATTTGTGATGCTATTGCTTTATTTGTAACCATTA
TAAGCTGCAATAAACAAGTTAACAACAACAATTGCATTCATTTTATGTTTCAGGTTCAGGGGGAGGTGTG
GGAGGTTTTTTAAAGCAAGTAAAACCTCTACAAATGTGGTAAAATCGATAAGGATCCGTCGACCGATGCC
CTTGAGAGCCTTCAACCCAGTCAGCTCCTTCCGGTGGGCGCGGGGCATGACTATCGTCGCCGCACTTATG
ACTGTCTTCTTTATCATGCAACTCGTAGGACAGGTGCCGGCAGCGCTCTTCCGCTTCCTCGCTCACTGAC
TCGCTGCGCTCGGTCGTTCGGCTGCGGCGAGCGGTATCAGCTCACTCAAAGGCGGTAATACGGTTATCCA
CAGAATCAGGGGATAACGCAGGAAAGAACATGTGAGCAAAAGGCCAGCAAAAGGCCAGGAACCGTAAAAA
GGCCGCGTTGCTGGCGTTTTTCCATAGGCTCCGCCCCCCTGACGAGCATCACAAAAATCGACGCTCAAGT
CAGAGGTGGCGAAACCCGACAGGACTATAAAGATACCAGGCGTTTCCCCCTGGAAGCTCCCTCGTGCGCT
CTCCTGTTCCGACCCTGCCGCTTACCGGATACCTGTCCGCCTTTCTCCCTTCGGGAAGCGTGGCGCTTTC
TCATAGCTCACGCTGTAGGTATCTCAGTTCGGTGTAGGTCGTTCGCTCCAAGCTGGGCTGTGTGCACGAA
CCCCCCGTTCAGCCCGACCGCTGCGCCTTATCCGGTAACTATCGTCTTGAGTCCAACCCGGTAAGACACG
ACTTATCGCCACTGGCAGCAGCCACTGGTAACAGGATTAGCAGAGCGAGGTATGTAGGCGGTGCTACAGA
GTTCTTGAAGTGGTGGCCTAACTACGGCTACACTAGAAGAACAGTATTTGGTATCTGCGCTCTGCTGAAG
CCAGTTACCTTCGGAAAAAGAGTTGGTAGCTCTTGATCCGGCAAACAAACCACCGCTGGTAGCGGTGGTT
TTTTTGTTTGCAAGCAGCAGATTACGCGCAGAAAAAAAGGATCTCAAGAAGATCCTTTGATCTTTTCTAC
GGGGTCTGACGCTCAGTGGAACGAAAACTCACGTTAAGGGATTTTGGTCATGAGATTATCAAAAAGGATC
TTCACCTAGATCCTTTTAAATTAAAAATGAAGTTTTAAATCAATCTAAAGTATATATGAGTAAACTTGGT
CTGACAGTTACCAATGCTTAATCAGTGAGGCACCTATCTCAGCGATCTGTCTATTTCGTTCATCCATAGT
TGCCTGACTCCCCGTCGTGTAGATAACTACGATACGGGAGGGCTTACCATCTGGCCCCAGTGCTGCAATG
ATACCGCGAGACCCACGCTCACCGGCTCCAGATTTATCAGCAATAAACCAGCCAGCCGGAAGGGCCGAGC
GCAGAAGTGGTCCTGCAACTTTATCCGCCTCCATCCAGTCTATTAATTGTTGCCGGGAAGCTAGAGTAAG
TAGTTCGCCAGTTAATAGTTTGCGCAACGTTGTTGCCATTGCTACAGGCATCGTGGTGTCACGCTCGTCG
TTTGGTATGGCTTCATTCAGCTCCGGTTCCCAACGATCAAGGCGAGTTACATGATCCCCCATGTTGTGCA
AAAAAGCGGTTAGCTCCTTCGGTCCTCCGATCGTTGTCAGAAGTAAGTTGGCCGCAGTGTTATCACTCAT
GGTTATGGCAGCACTGCATAATTCTCTTACTGTCATGCCATCCGTAAGATGCTTTTCTGTGACTGGTGAG
TACTCAACCAAGTCATTCTGAGAATAGTGTATGCGGCGACCGAGTTGCTCTTGCCCGGCGTCAATACGGG
ATAATACCGCGCCACATAGCAGAACTTTAAAAGTGCTCATCATTGGAAAACGTTCTTCGGGGCGAAAACT
CTCAAGGATCTTACCGCTGTTGAGATCCAGTTCGATGTAACCCACTCGTGCACCCAACTGATCTTCAGCA
TCTTTTACTTTCACCAGCGTTTCTGGGTGAGCAAAAACAGGAAGGCAAAATGCCGCAAAAAAGGGAATAA
GGGCGACACGGAAATGTTGAATACTCATACTCTTCCTTTTTCAATATTATTGAAGCATTTATCAGGGTTA
TTGTCTCATGAGCGGATACATATTTGAATGTATTTAGAAAAATAAACAAATAGGGGTTCCGCGCACATTT
CCCCGAAAAGTGCCACCTG
[124 nt withheld, positions 3800-3923]
C
[91 nt withheld, positions 3925-4015]
A
[49 nt withheld, positions 4017-4065]
CCTTTGACGTTGGAGTCCACGTTCTTT
[37 nt withheld, positions 4093-4129]
ACCCTATCTCGGTCTATTCTTTTGATTTATAAGGGATTTTGCCGATTTCGGCCTATTGGTTAAAAAATGA
GCTGATTTAACAAAAATTTAACGCGAATTTTAACAAAATATTAACGCTTACAATTTGCCATTCGCCATTC
AGGCTGCGCAACTGTTGGGAAGGGCGATCGGTGCGGGCCTCTTCGCTATTACGCCAGCCCAAGCTACCAT
GATAAGTAAGTAATATTAAGGTACGGGAGGTACTTGGAGCGGCCGCAATAAAATATCTTTATTTTCATTA
CATCTGTGTGTTGGTTTTTTGTGTGAATCGATAGTACTAACATACGCTCTCCATCAAAACAAAACGAAAC
AAAACAAACTAGCAAAATAGGCTGTCCCCAGTGCAAGTGCAGGTGCCAGAACATTTCTCTATCGATAGGT
ACCGAGCTCGAGTTGCCAGGGAGACGGGCGCCGCTACAGGGCGCGTCCCATTCGCCATTCAGGCTGCGCA
ACTGTTGGGAAGGGCGATCGGTGCGGGCCTCTTCGCTATTACGCCAGCTGGCGAAAGGGGGATGTGCTGC
AAGGCGATTAAGTTGGGTAACGCCAGGGTTTTCCCAGTCACGACGTTGTAAAACGACGGCCAGTGAGCGC
GCGTAATACGACTCACTATAGGGCGAATTGGGTACCGGGCCCCCCCTCGAGGTCCTCCAGCTTTTGTTCC
CTTTAGTGAGGGTTAATTGCGCGCTTGGCGTAATCATGGTCATAGCTGTTTCCTGTGTGAAATTGTTATC
CGCTCACAATTCCACACAACATACGAGCCGGAAGCATAAAGTGTAAA
